>Addgene plasmid #141346 | pRC1765 | depositor full sequence | sequence record 276152 | pRC1765 sequence 1765 bps
CCTCAGCATCATTGCTACCCATAATGTGCGGTACCTCAGCTTTCCATAGGCTCCGCCCCCCTGACGAGCA
TCACAAAAATCGACGCTCAAGTCAGAGGTGGCGAAACCCGACAGGACTATAAAGATACCAGGCGTTTCCC
CCTGGAAGCTCCCTCGTGCGCTCTCCTGTTCCGACCCTGCCGCTTACCGGATACCTGTCCGCCTTTCTCC
CTTCGGGAAGCGTGGCGCTTTCTCATAGCTCACGCTGTAGGTATCTCAGTTCGGTGTAGGTCGTTCGCTC
CAAGCTGGGCTGTGTGCACGAACCCCCCGTTCAGCCCGACCGCTGCGCCTTATCCGGTAACTATCGTCTT
GAGTCCAACCCGGTAAGACACGACTTATCGCCACTGGCAGCAGCCACTGGTAACAGGATTAGCAGAGCGA
GGTATGTAGGCGGTGCTACAGAGTTCTTGAAGTGGTGGCCTAACTACGGCTACACTAGAAGAACAGTATT
TGGTATCTGCGCTCTGCTGAAGCCAGTTACCTTCGGAAAAAGAGTTGGTAGCTCTTGATCCGGCAAACAA
ACCACCGCTGGTAGCGGTGGTTTTTTTGTTTGCAAGCAGCAGATTACGCGCAGAAAAAAAGGATCTCAAG
AAGATCCTTTGATCTTTTCTACGGGGTCTGACGCTCAGTGGAACGAAAACTCACGTTAAGGGATTTTGGT
CATGAGATTATCAAAAAGGATCTTCACCTAGATCCTTTTAAATTAAAAATGAAGTTTTAAATCAATCTAA
AGTATATATGAGTAAACTTGGTCTGACAGTTACCAATGCTTAATCAGTGAGGCACCTATCTCAGCGATCT
GTCTATTTCGTTCATCCATAGTTGCCTGACTCCCCGTCGTGTAGATAACTACGATACGGGAGGGCTTACC
ATCTGGCCCCAGTGCTGCAATGATACCGCGAGACCCACGCTCACCGGCTCCAGATTTATCAGCAATAAAC
CAGCCAGCCGGAAGGGCCGAGCGCAGAAGTGGTCCTGCAACTTTATCCGCCTCCATCCAGTCTATTAATT
GTTGCCGGGAAGCTAGAGTAAGTAGTTCGCCAGTTAATAGTTTGCGCAACGTTGTTGCCATTGCTACAGG
CATCGTGGTGTCACGCTCGTCGTTTGGTATGGCTTCATTCAGCTCCGGTTCCCAACGATCAAGGCGAGTT
ACATGATCCCCCATGTTGTGCAAAAAAGCGGTTAGCTCCTTCGGTCCTCCGATCGTTGTCAGAAGTAAGT
TGGCCGCAGTGTTATCACTCATGGTTATGGCAGCACTGCATAATTCTCTTACTGTCATGCCATCCGTAAG
ATGCTTTTCTGTGACTGGTGAGTACTCAACCAAGTCATTCTGAGAATAGTGTATGCGGCGACCGAGTTGC
TCTTGCCCGGCGTCAATACGGGATAATACCGCGCCACATAGCAGAACTTTAAAAGTGCTCATCATTGGAA
AACGTTCTTCGGGGCGAAAACTCTCAAGGATCTTACCGCTGTTGAGATCCAGTTCGATGTAACCCACTCG
TGCACCCAACTGATCTTCAGCATCTTTTACTTTCACCAGCGTTTCTGGGTGAGCAAAAACAGGAAGGCAA
AATGCCGCAAAAAAGGGAATAAGGGCGACACGGAAATGTTGAATACTCATACTCTTCCTTTTTCAATATT
ATTGAAGCATTTATCAGGGTTATTGTCTCATGAGCGGATACATATTTGAATGTATTTAGAAAAATAAACA
AATAGGGGTTCCGCG
Features (pLannotate 1.2.2; 3 found; start..end, strand, type, name):
     41..629     -  rep_origin     ori: high-copy-number ColE1/pMB1/pBR322/pUC origin of replication
    800..1660    -  CDS            AmpR: β-lactamase; bla; confers resistance to ampicillin, carbenicillin, and related antibiotics
   1661..1765    -  promoter       AmpR promoter: bla
