>Addgene plasmid #141346 | pRC1765 | addgene full sequence | sequence record 338281 | Addgene NGS Result
GGTTCCGCGCCTCAGCATCATTGCTACCCATAATGTGCGGTACCTCAGCTTTCCATAGGCTCCGCCCCCC
TGACGAGCATCACAAAAATCGACGCTCAAGTCAGAGGTGGCGAAACCCGACAGGACTATAAAGATACCAG
GCGTTTCCCCCTGGAAGCTCCCTCGTGCGCTCTCCTGTTCCGACCCTGCCGCTTACCGGATACCTGTCCG
CCTTTCTCCCTTCGGGAAGCGTGGCGCTTTCTCATAGCTCACGCTGTAGGTATCTCAGTTCGGTGTAGGT
CGTTCGCTCCAAGCTGGGCTGTGTGCACGAACCCCCCGTTCAGCCCGACCGCTGCGCCTTATCCGGTAAC
TATCGTCTTGAGTCCAACCCGGTAAGACACGACTTATCGCCACTGGCAGCAGCCACTGGTAACAGGATTA
GCAGAGCGAGGTATGTAGGCGGTGCTACAGAGTTCTTGAAGTGGTGGCCTAACTACGGCTACACTAGAAG
AACAGTATTTGGTATCTGCGCTCTGCTGAAGCCAGTTACCTTCGGAAAAAGAGTTGGTAGCTCTTGATCC
GGCAAACAAACCACCGCTGGTAGCGGTGGTTTTTTTGTTTGCAAGCAGCAGATTACGCGCAGAAAAAAAG
GATCTCAAGAAGATCCTTTGATCTTTTCTACGGGGTCTGACGCTCAGTGGAACGAAAACTCACGTTAAGG
GATTTTGGTCATGAGATTATCAAAAAGGATCTTCACCTAGATCCTTTTAAATTAAAAATGAAGTTTTAAA
TCAATCTAAAGTATATATGAGTAAACTTGGTCTGACAGTTACCAATGCTTAATCAGTGAGGCACCTATCT
CAGCGATCTGTCTATTTCGTTCATCCATAGTTGCCTGACTCCCCGTCGTGTAGATAACTACGATACGGGA
GGGCTTACCATCTGGCCCCAGTGCTGCAATGATACCGCGAGACCCACGCTCACCGGCTCCAGATTTATCA
GCAATAAACCAGCCAGCCGGAAGGGCCGAGCGCAGAAGTGGTCCTGCAACTTTATCCGCCTCCATCCAGT
CTATTAATTGTTGCCGGGAAGCTAGAGTAAGTAGTTCGCCAGTTAATAGTTTGCGCAACGTTGTTGCCAT
TGCTACAGGCATCGTGGTGTCACGCTCGTCGTTTGGTATGGCTTCATTCAGCTCCGGTTCCCAACGATCA
AGGCGAGTTACATGATCCCCCATGTTGTGCAAAAAAGCGGTTAGCTCCTTCGGTCCTCCGATCGTTGTCA
AAAGTAAGTTGGCCGCAGTGTTATCACTCATGGTTATGGCAGCACTGCATAATTCTCTTACTGTCATGCC
ATCCGTAAGATGCTTTTCTGTGACTGGTGAGTACTCAACCAAGTCATTCTGAGAATAGTGTATGCGGCGA
CCGAGTTGCTCTTGCCCGGCGTCAATACGGGATAATACCGCGCCACATAGCAGAACTTTAAAAGTGCTCA
TCATTGGAAAACGTTCTTCGGGTCGAAAACTCTCAAGGATCTTACCGCTGTTGAGATCCAGTTCGATGTA
ACCCACTCGTGCACCCAACTGATCTTCAGCATCTTTTACTTTCACCAGCGTTTCTGGGTGAGCAAAAACA
GGAAGGCAAAATGCCGCAAAAAAGGGAATAAGGGCGACACGGAAATGTTGAATACTCATACTCTTCCTTT
TTCAATATTATTGAAGCATTTATCAGGGTTATTGTCTCATGAGCGGATACATATTTGAATGTATTTAGAA
AAATAAACAAATAGG
Features (pLannotate 1.2.2; 3 found; start..end, strand, type, name):
     50..638     -  rep_origin     ori: high-copy-number ColE1/pMB1/pBR322/pUC origin of replication
    809..1669    -  CDS            AmpR: β-lactamase; bla; confers resistance to ampicillin, carbenicillin, and related antibiotics
   1670..9       -  promoter       AmpR promoter (across the origin): bla
