[The description below was written by a language model from this plasmid's Addgene catalogue record and pLannotate feature annotations shown in this document.]
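Description:
pRC1765 is a very small (1,765 bp) empty-backbone plasmid stripped down to little more than what is needed for propagation in E. coli. Both the depositor sequence and the repository's sequencing result are the same length and yield the same three annotated features: a high-copy ColE1/pMB1/pUC-type origin of replication, the β-lactamase (AmpR) coding sequence, and its native bla promoter. All three lie on the same strand, and the two records differ only by a small offset in where numbering starts. Selection is by ampicillin. Although it is catalogued as a bacterial expression vector, no expression promoter, cloning cassette, tag or reporter is annotated, and the plasmid carries no insert.

The functional point of the design, according to the catalogue entry, is a pair of BbvCI nicking sites. These are not picked up in the automated feature tables, so their exact positions are not given in the record. Nicking variants of BbvCI cut only one strand, so two sites on the same strand allow the short single-stranded segment between them to be released, leaving a gapped circle. A synthetic oligonucleotide carrying a defined modification can then be annealed into the gap and ligated. This produces closed circular DNA with a site-specific mismatch, lesion, flap or similar structure. The minimal size keeps the proportion of unmodified DNA low, which suits biochemical and structural work. The associated publication concerns how a DNA mismatch is licensed for repair, consistent with use of the plasmid to prepare defined substrates for mismatch repair studies.
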