Addgene plasmid #141346: pRC1765
Purpose: (Empty Backbone) Mini plasmid containing minimal sequences for amplification in bacteria and two BbvCI nicking sites for introduction of modified DNA through annealing and ligation (e.g. mismatch, DNA lesions, flap).
Depositing lab: Rafael Fernandez-Leiro. Depositing organization: Centro Nacional de Investigaciones Oncologicas (CNIO). Publication: The selection process of licensing a DNA mismatch for repair. Fernandez-Leiro R, Bhairosing-Kok D, Kunetsky V, Laffeber C, Winterwerp HH, Groothuizen F, Fish A, Lebbink JHG, Friedhoff P, Sixma TK, Lamers MH. Nat Struct Mol Biol. 2021 Apr;28(4):373-381. doi: 10.1038/s41594-021-00577-7. Epub 2021 Apr 5. PubMed 33820992.
Backbone
  Vector backbone: pRC1765
  Backbone size (bp): 1765
  Vector type: Bacterial Expression
Growth in bacteria
  Bacterial resistance: Ampicillin, 100 μg/mL
  Growth temperature: 37°C
  Growth strain: DH5alpha
  Copy number: High Copy
Terms and licenses: Academic/Nonprofit Terms; Industry Terms: Not Available to Industry
How to cite: pRC1765 was a gift from Rafael Fernandez-Leiro (Addgene plasmid # 141346 ; http://n2t.net/addgene:141346 ; RRID:Addgene_141346)
